>Addgene plasmid #118895 | pOCC240 | depositor full sequence | sequence record 224685 | Full Sequence
AGCTGCCACCATTTTGTTCGCCCAGGACTCTAGCTATAGTTCTAGTGGTTGGCTACGTATACTCCGGAAT
ATTAATAGATCATGGAGATAATTAAAATGATAACCATCTCGCAAATAAATAAGTATTTTACTGTTTTCGT
AACAGTTTTGTAATAAAAAAACCTATAAATATTCCGGATTATTCATACCGTCCCACCATCGGGCGCGGAT
CGCCACCATGGGCATGAAAATCGAAGAAGGTAAACTGGTAATCTGGATTAACGGCGATAAAGGCTATAAC
GGTCTCGCTGAAGTCGGTAAGAAATTCGAGAAAGATACCGGAATTAAAGTCACCGTTGAGCATCCGGATA
AACTGGAAGAGAAATTCCCACAGGTTGCGGCAACTGGCGATGGCCCTGACATTATCTTCTGGGCACACGA
CCGCTTTGGTGGCTACGCTCAATCTGGCCTGTTGGCTGAAATCACCCCGGACAAAGCGTTCCAGGACAAG
CTGTATCCGTTTACCTGGGATGCCGTACGTTACAACGGCAAGCTGATTGCTTACCCGATCGCTGTTGAAG
CGTTATCGCTGATTTATAACAAAGATCTGCTGCCGAACCCGCCAAAAACCTGGGAAGAGATCCCGGCGCT
GGATAAAGAACTGAAAGCGAAAGGTAAGAGCGCGCTGATGTTCAACCTGCAAGAACCGTACTTCACCTGG
CCGCTGATTGCTGCTGACGGGGGTTATGCGTTCAAGTATGAAAACGGCAAGTACGACATTAAAGACGTGG
GCGTGGATAACGCTGGCGCGAAAGCGGGTCTGACCTTCCTGGTTGACCTGATTAAAAACAAACACATGAA
TGCAGACACCGATTACTCCATCGCAGAAGCTGCCTTTAATAAAGGCGAAACAGCGATGACCATCAACGGC
CCGTGGGCATGGTCCAACATCGACACCAGCAAAGTGAATTATGGTGTAACGGTACTGCCGACCTTCAAGG
GTCAACCATCCAAACCGTTCGTTGGCGTGCTGAGCGCAGGTATTAACGCCGCCAGTCCGAACAAAGAGCT
GGCAAAAGAGTTCCTCGAAAACTATCTGCTGACTGATGAAGGTCTGGAAGCGGTTAATAAAGACAAACCG
CTGGGTGCCGTAGCGCTGAAGTCTTACGAGGAAGAGTTGGTGAAAGATCCGCGTATTGCCGCCACTATGG
AAAACGCCCAGAAAGGTGAAATCATGCCGAACATCCCGCAGATGTCCGCTTTCTGGTATGCCGTGCGTAC
TGCGGTGATCAACGCCGCCAGCGGTCGTCAGACTGTCGATGAAGCCCTGAAAGACGCGCAGACTAATTCG
AGCTCGAACAACAACAACAATAACAATAACAACAACAGCAGCGGCAGACTGGAAGTTCTGTTCCAGGGGC
CGGCGGCCGCAAGCGCTATGGCCACAACCTGTTACATTGCACAAGATAAAAATATATCATCACGAACAGT
AAAACTGTCTGCTTACATAAACAGTAATACAAGGGGTGTTATGCAGTTTAAGGTTTACACCTATAAAAGA
GAGAGCCGTTATCGTCTGTTTGTGGATGTACAGAGTGATATTATTGACACGCCCGGGCGACGGATGGTGA
TCCCCCTGGCCAGTGCCCGTCTGCTGTCAGATAAAGTCTCCCGTGAACTTTACCCGGTGGTGCATATCGG
GGATGAAAGCTGGCGCATGATGACCACCGATATGGCCAGTGTGCCGGTCTCCGTTATCGGGGAAGAAGTG
GCTGATCTCAGCCACCGCGAAAATGACATCAAAAACGCCATTAACCTGATGTTCTGGGGAATATAAATGT
CAGGCTCCCTTATACACAGCCAGTGGCGCGCCGGGATCCAGCGAAAACTTGTATTTCCAGGGCATGGTGA
GCAAGGGCGAGGAGGATAACATGGCCATCATCAAGGAGTTCATGCGCTTCAAGGTGCACATGGAGGGCTC
CGTGAACGGCCACGAGTTCGAGATCGAGGGCGAGGGCGAGGGCCGCCCCTACGAGGGCACCCAGACCGCC
AAGCTGAAGGTGACCAAGGGTGGCCCCCTGCCCTTCGCCTGGGACATCCTGTCCCCTCAGTTCATGTACG
GCTCCAAGGCCTACGTGAAGCACCCCGCCGACATCCCCGACTACTTGAAGCTGTCCTTCCCCGAGGGCTT
CAAGTGGGAGCGCGTGATGAACTTCGAGGACGGCGGCGTGGTGACCGTGACCCAGGACTCCTCCCTGCAG
GACGGCGAGTTCATCTACAAGGTGAAGCTGCGCGGCACCAACTTCCCCTCCGACGGCCCCGTAATGCAGA
AGAAGACGATGGGCTGGGAGGCCTCCTCCGAGCGGATGTACCCCGAGGACGGCGCCCTGAAGGGCGAGAT
CAAGCAGAGGCTGAAGCTGAAGGACGGCGGCCACTACGACGCTGAGGTCAAGACCACCTACAAGGCCAAG
AAGCCCGTGCAGCTGCCCGGCGCCTACAACGTCAACATCAAGTTGGACATCACCTCCCACAACGAGGACT
ACACCATCGTGGAACAGTACGAACGCGCCGAGGGCCGCCACTCCACCGGCGGCATGGACGAGCTGTACAA
GCTGGAAGTTCTGTTCCAGGGGCCGGGCAGCAGCCATCACCATCACCATCACAGTGGATAATAGAAGCTT
GTCGAGAAGTACTAGAGGATCATAATCAGCCATACCACATTTGTAGAGGTTTTACTTGCTTTAAAAAACC
TCCCACACCTCCCCCTGAACCTGAAACATAAAATGAATGCAATTGTTGTTGTTAACTTGTTTATTGCAGC
TTATAATGGTTACAAATAAAGCAATAGCATCACAAATTTCACAAATAAAGCATTTTTTTCACTGCATTCT
AGTTGTGGTTTGTCCAAACTCATCAATGTATCTTATCATGTCTGGATCTGATCACTGCTTGAGCCTAGGA
GATCCGAACCAGATAAGTGAAAGCCTGCATCCGCAGATCTTAATTAATAAAACACGATACATTGTTATTA
GTACATTTATTAAGCGCTAGATTCTGTGCGTTGTTGATTTACAGACAATTGTTGTACGTATTTTAATAAT
TCATTAAATTTATAATCTTTAGGGTGGTATGTTAGAGCGAAAATCAAATGATTTTCAGCGTCTTTATATC
TGAATTTAAATATTAAATCCTCAATAGATTTGTAAAATAGGTTTCGATTAGTTTCAAACAAGGGTTGTTT
TTCCGAACCGATGGCTGGACTATCTAATGGATTTTCGCTCAACGCCACAAAACTTGCCAAATCTTGTAGC
AGCAATCTAGCTTTGTCGATATTCGTTTGTGTTTTGTTTTGTAATAAAGGTTCGACGTCGTTCAAAATAT
TATGCGCTTTTGTATTTCTTTCATCACTGTCGTTAGTGTACAATTGACTCGACGTAAACACGTTAAATAA
CGCTTGGACATATTTAACATCGGGCGTGTTAGCTTTATTAGGCCGATTATCGTCGTCGTCCCAACCCTCG
TCGTTAGAAGTTGCTTCCGAAGACGATTTTGCCATAGCCACACGACGCCTATTAATTGTGTCGGCTAACA
CGTCCGCGATCAAATTTGTAGTTGAGCTTTTTGGGCCTCATGGGCCTTCCGCTCACTGCCCGCTTTCCAG
TCGGGAAACCTGTCGTGCCAGCTGCATTAACATGGTCATAGCTGTTTCCTTGCGTATTGGGCGCTCTCCG
CTTCCTCGCTCACTGACTCGCTGCGCTCGGTCGTTCGGGTAAAGCCTGGGGTGCCTAATGAGCAAAAGGC
CAGCAAAAGGCCAGGAACCGTAAAAAGGCCGCGTTGCTGGCGTTTTTCCATAGGCTCCGCCCCCCTGACG
AGCATCACAAAAATCGACGCTCAAGTCAGAGGTGGCGAAACCCGACAGGACTATAAAGATACCAGGCGTT
TCCCCCTGGAAGCTCCCTCGTGCGCTCTCCTGTTCCGACCCTGCCGCTTACCGGATACCTGTCCGCCTTT
CTCCCTTCGGGAAGCGTGGCGCTTTCTCATAGCTCACGCTGTAGGTATCTCAGTTCGGTGTAGGTCGTTC
GCTCCAAGCTGGGCTGTGTGCACGAACCCCCCGTTCAGCCCGACCGCTGCGCCTTATCCGGTAACTATCG
TCTTGAGTCCAACCCGGTAAGACACGACTTATCGCCACTGGCAGCAGCCACTGGTAACAGGATTAGCAGA
GCGAGGTATGTAGGCGGTGCTACAGAGTTCTTGAAGTGGTGGCCTAACTACGGCTACACTAGAAGAACAG
TATTTGGTATCTGCGCTCTGCTGAAGCCAGTTACCTTCGGAAAAAGAGTTGGTAGCTCTTGATCCGGCAA
ACAAACCACCGCTGGTAGCGGTGGTTTTTTTGTTTGCAAGCAGCAGATTACGCGCAGAAAAAAAGGATCT
CAAGAAGATCCTTTGATCTTTTCTACGGGGTCTGACGCTCAGTGGAACGAAAACTCACGTTAAGGGATTT
TGGTCATGAGATTATCAAAAAGGATCTTCACCTAGATCCTTTTAAATTAAAAATGAAGTTTTAAATCAAT
CTAAAGTATATATGAGTAAACTTGGTCTGACAGTTACCAATGCTTAATCAGTGAGGCACCTATCTCAGCG
ATCTGTCTATTTCGTTCATCCATAGTTGCCTGACTCCCCGTCGTGTAGATAACTACGATACGGGAGGGCT
TACCATCTGGCCCCAGTGCTGCAATGATACCGCGAGACCCACGCTCACCGGCTCCAGATTTATCAGCAAT
AAACCAGCCAGCCGGAAGGGCCGAGCGCAGAAGTGGTCCTGCAACTTTATCCGCCTCCATCCAGTCTATT
AATTGTTGCCGGGAAGCTAGAGTAAGTAGTTCGCCAGTTAATAGTTTGCGCAACGTTGTTGCCATTGCTG
CAGGCATCGTGGTGTCACGCTCGTCGTTTGGTATGGCTTCATTCAGCTCCGGTTCCCAACGATCAAGGCG
AGTTACATGATCCCCCATGTTGTGCAAAAAAGCGGTTAGCTCCTTCGGTCCTCCGATCGTTGTCAGAAGT
AAGTTGGCCGCAGTGTTATCACTCATGGTTATGGCAGCACTGCATAATTCTCTTACTGTCATGCCATCCG
TAAGATGCTTTTCTGTGACTGGTGAGTACTCAACCAAGTCATTCTGAGAATAGTGTATGCGGCGACCGAG
TTGCTCTTGCCCGGCGTCAACACGGGATAATACCGCGCCACATAGCAGAACTTTAAAAGTGCTCATCATT
GGAAAACGTTCTTCGGGGCGAAAACTCTCAAGGATCTTACCGCTGTTGAGATCCAGTTCGATGTAACCCA
CTCGTGCACCCAACTGATCTTCAGCATCTTTTACTTTCACCAGCGTTTCTGGGTGAGCAAAAACAGGAAG
GCAAAATGCCGCAAAAAAGGGAATAAGGGCGACACGGAAATGTTGAATACTCATTACTCTTCCTTTTTCA
ATATTATTGAAGCATTTATCAGGGTTATTGTCTCATGAGCGGATACATATTTGAATGTATTTAGAAAAAT
AAACAAATAGGGGTTCCGCGCACATTTCCCCGAAAAGTGCCACCTAAATTGTAAGCGTTAATATTTTGTT
AAAATTCGCGTTAAATTTTTGTTAAATCAGCTCATTTTTTAACCAATAGGCCGAAATCGGCAAAATCCCT
TATAAATCAAAAGAATAGACCGAGATAGGGTTGAGTGGCCGCTACAGGGCGCTCCCATTCGCCATTCAGG
CTGCGCAACTGTTGGGAAGGGCGTTTCGGTGCGGGCCTCTTCGCTATTACGCCAGCTGGCGAAAGGGGGA
TGTGCTGCAAGGCGATTAAGTTGGGTAACGCCAGGGTTTTCCCAGTCACGACGTTGTAAAACGACGGCCA
GTGAGCGCGACGTAATACGACTCACTATAGGGCGAATTGGCGGAAGGCCGTCAAGGCCGTGACGTTAAAA
CTATTAAGCCATCCAATCGACCGTTAGTCGAATCAGGACCGCTGGTGCGAGAAGCCGCGAAGTATGGCGA
ATGCATCGTATAACGTGTGGAGTCCGCTCATTAGAGCGTCATGTTTAGACAAGAAAGCTACATATTTAAT
TGATCCCGATGATTTTATTGATAAATTGACCCTAACTCCATACACGGTATTCTACAATGGCGGGGTTTTG
GTCAAAATTTCCGGACTGCGATTGTACATGCTGTTAACGGCTCCGCCCACTATTAATGAAATTAAAAATT
CCAATTTTAAAAAACGCAGCAAGAGAAACATTTGTATGAAAGAATGCGTAGAAGGAAAGAAAAATGTCGT
GGACATGCTGAACAACAAGATTAATATGCCTCCGTGTATAAAAAAAATATTGAACGATTTGAAAGAAAAC
AATGTACCGCGCGGCGGTATGTACAGGAAGAGGTTTATACTAAACTGTTACATTGCAAACGTGGTTTCGT
GTGCCAAGTGTGAAAACCGATGTTTAATCAAGGCTCTGACGCATTTCTACAACCACGACTCCAAGTGTGT
GGGTGAAGTCATGCATCTTTTAATCAAATCCCAAGATGTGTATAAACCACCAAACTGCCAAAAAATGAAA
ACTGTGGACAAGCTCTGTCCGTTTGCTGGCAACTGCAAGGGTCTCAATCCTATTTGTAATTATTGAATAA
TAAAACAATTATAAATGCTAAATTTGTTTTTTATTAACGATACAAACCAAACGCAACAAGAACATTTGTA
GTATTATCTATAATTGAAAACGCGTAGTTATAATCGCTGAGGTAATATTTAAAATCATTTTCAAATGATT
CACAGTTAATTTGCGACAATATAATTTTATTTTCACATAAACTAGACGCCTTGTCGTCTTCTTCTTCGTA
TTCCTTCTCTTTTTCATTTTTCTCCTCATAAAAATTAACATAGTTATTATCGTATCCATATATGTATCTA
TCGTATAGAGTAAATTTTTTGTTGTCATAAATATATATGTCTTTTTTAATGGGGTGTATAGTACCGCTGC
GCATAGTTTTTCTGTAATTTACAACAGTGCTATTTTCTGGTAGTTCTTCGGAGTGTGTTGCTTTAATTAT
TAAATTTATATAATCAATGAATTTGGGATCGTCGGTTTTGTACAATATGTTGCCGGCATAGTACGCAGCT
TCTTCTAGTTCAATTACACCATTTTTTAGCAGCACCGGATTAACATAACTTTCCAAAATGTTGTACGAAC
CGTTAAACAAAAACAGTTCACCTCCCTTTTCTATACTATTGTCTGCGAGCAGTTGTTTGTTGTTAAAAAT
AACAGCCATTGTAATGAGACGCACAAACTAATATCACA
Features (pLannotate 1.2.2; 18 found; start..end, strand, type, name):
     79..170     +  promoter       polyhedrin promoter: polh from Autographa californica; promoter for the baculovirus polyhedrin gene
    224..1324    +  CDS            MBP: maltose binding protein from E. coli; malE (mutated); This version of the gene does not encode a signal sequence, so MBP will remain in the cytosol.
   1511..1813    +  CDS            ccdB: CCDB_ECOLI - Also known as G, letB, letD. Experimental evidence at protein level: Swiss-Prot protein existence level 1. Toxic component of a type II toxin-antitoxin (TA) system, functioning in plasmid maintainence. Responsible for the post- segregational killing (PSK) of plasmid-free cells, also referred to as a plasmid addiction system. Half-life of over 2 hours. Cell killing by CcdB is accompanied by filamentation, defects in chromosome and plasmid segregation, defects in cell division, formation of anucleate cells, decreased DNA synthesis and plasmid loss. Interferes with the activity of DN
   1884..2591    +  CDS            mCherry: mCherry is a basic (constitutively fluorescent) red fluorescent protein published in 2004, derived from Discosoma sp.. It is reported to be a very rapidly-maturing monomer with low acid sensitivity.
   2625..2642    +  CDS            7xHis (fragment): 6xHis affinity tag
   2678..2761    +  CDS            large T antigen (fragment): large T antigen from SV40 (simian virus 40)
   2784..2918    +  polyA_signal   SV40 poly(A) signal: SV40 polyadenylation signal
   2991..3363    +  3'UTR          polyhedrin 3' UTR: 3' UTR from the Autographa californica nucleopolyhedrovirus polyhedrin gene (Suzuki et al., 2006)
   3623..3670    -  CDS            lacI (fragment): lac repressor; lacI; The lac repressor binds to the lac operator to inhibit transcription in E. coli. This inhibition can be relieved by adding lactose or isopropyl-β-D-thiogalactopyranoside (IPTG).
   3707..3747    -  rep_origin     RSF ori (fragment): Plasmids containing the RSF 1030 origin of replication can be propagated in E. coli cells that contain additional plasmids with compatible origins.
   3825..4413    -  rep_origin     ori: high-copy-number ColE1/pMB1/pBR322/pUC origin of replication
   4584..5444    -  CDS            AmpR: β-lactamase; bla; confers resistance to ampicillin, carbenicillin, and related antibiotics
   5446..5550    -  promoter       AmpR promoter: bla
   5576..5707    -  rep_origin     M13 ori (fragment): M13 bacteriophage origin of replication; arrow indicates direction of (+) strand synthesis
   5728..5884    -  CDS            lacZα (fragment): LacZα fragment of β-galactosidase; lacZ fragment
   5893..5911    +  promoter       T7 promoter: promoter for bacteriophage T7 RNA polymerase
   6014..6643    +  CDS            LEF-2: LEF2_NPVAC - Experimental evidence at protein level: Swiss-Prot protein existence level 1. Plays an essential role in viral DNA replication. Does not seem to participate in the initiation step but is rather important for the amplification of DNA. Also required for expression from the vp39 and polh promoters. From Autographa californica nuclear polyhedrosis virus (AcMNPV).
   6684..7289    +  CDS            ORF603: baculovirus ORF603 protein
