>Addgene plasmid #118895 | pOCC240 | addgene full sequence | sequence record 232366 | Addgene NGS Result
ATTCCGGATTATTCATACCGTCCCACCATCGGGCGCGGATCGCCACCATGGGCATGAAAATCGAAGAAGG
TAAACTGGTAATCTGGATTAACGGCGATAAAGGCTATAACGGTCTCGCTGAAGTCGGTAAGAAATTCGAG
AAAGATACCGGAATTAAAGTCACCGTTGAGCATCCGGATAAACTGGAAGAGAAATTCCCACAGGTTGCGG
CAACTGGCGATGGCCCTGACATTATCTTCTGGGCACACGACCGCTTTGGTGGCTACGCTCAATCTGGCCT
GTTGGCTGAAATCACCCCGGACAAAGCGTTCCAGGACAAGCTGTATCCGTTTACCTGGGATGCCGTACGT
TACAACGGCAAGCTGATTGCTTACCCGATCGCTGTTGAAGCGTTATCGCTGATTTATAACAAAGATCTGC
TGCCGAACCCGCCAAAAACCTGGGAAGAGATCCCGGCGCTGGATAAAGAACTGAAAGCGAAAGGTAAGAG
CGCGCTGATGTTCAACCTGCAAGAACCGTACTTCACCTGGCCGCTGATTGCTGCTGACGGGGGTTATGCG
TTCAAGTATGAAAACGGCAAGTACGACATTAAAGACGTGGGCGTGGATAACGCTGGCGCGAAAGCGGGTC
TGACCTTCCTGGTTGACCTGATTAAAAACAAACACATGAATGCAGACACCGATTACTCCATCGCAGAAGC
TGCCTTTAATAAAGGCGAAACAGCGATGACCATCAACGGCCCGTGGGCATGGTCCAACATCGACACCAGC
AAAGTGAATTATGGTGTAACGGTACTGCCGACCTTCAAGGGTCAACCATCCAAACCGTTCGTTGGCGTGC
TGAGCGCAGGTATTAACGCCGCCAGTCCGAACAAAGAGCTGGCAAAAGAGTTCCTCGAAAACTATCTGCT
GACTGATGAAGGTCTGGAAGCGGTTAATAAAGACAAACCGCTGGGTGCCGTAGCGCTGAAGTCTTACGAG
GAAGAGTTGGTGAAAGATCCGCGTATTGCCGCCACTATGGAAAACGCCCAGAAAGGTGAAATCATGCCGA
ACATCCCGCAGATGTCCGCTTTCTGGTATGCCGTGCGTACTGCGGTGATCAACGCCGCCAGCGGTCGTCA
GACTGTCGATGAAGCCCTGAAAGACGCGCAGACTAATTCGAGCTCGAACAACAACAACAATAACAATAAC
AACAACAGCAGCGGCAGACTGGAAGTTCTGTTCCAGGGGCCGGCGGCCGCAAGCGCTATGGCCACAACCT
GTTACATTGCACAAGATAAAAATATATCATCACGAACAGTAAAACTGTCTGCTTACATAAACAGTAATAC
AAGGGGTGTTATGCAGTTTAAGGTTTACACCTATAAAAGAGAGAGCCGTTATCGTCTGTTTGTGGATGTA
CAGAGTGATATTATTGACACGCCCGGGCGACGGATGGTGATCCCCCTGGCCAGTGCCCGTCTGCTGTCAG
ATAAAGTCTCCCGTGAACTTTACCCGGTGGTGCATATCGGGGATGAAAGCTGGCGCATGATGACCACCGA
TATGGCCAGTGTGCCGGTCTCCGTTATCGGGGAAGAAGTGGCTGATCTCAGCCACCGCGAAAATGACATC
AAAAACGCCATTAACCTGATGTTCTGGGGAATATAAATGTCAGGCTCCCTTATACACAGCCAGTGGCGCG
CCGGGATCCAGCGAAAACTTGTATTTCCAGGGCATGGTGAGCAAGGGCGAGGAGGATAACATGGCCATCA
TCAAGGAGTTCATGCGCTTCAAGGTGCACATGGAGGGCTCCGTGAACGGCCACGAGTTCGAGATCGAGGG
CGAGGGCGAGGGCCGCCCCTACGAGGGCACCCAGACCGCCAAGCTGAAGGTGACCAAGGGTGGCCCCCTG
CCCTTCGCCTGGGACATCCTGTCCCCTCAGTTCATGTACGGCTCCAAGGCCTACGTGAAGCACCCCGCCG
ACATCCCCGACTACTTGAAGCTGTCCTTCCCCGAGGGCTTCAAGTGGGAGCGCGTGATGAACTTCGAGGA
CGGCGGCGTGGTGACCGTGACCCAGGACTCCTCCCTGCAGGACGGCGAGTTCATCTACAAGGTGAAGCTG
CGCGGCACCAACTTCCCCTCCGACGGCCCCGTAATGCAGAAGAAGACGATGGGCTGGGAGGCCTCCTCCG
AGCGGATGTACCCCGAGGACGGCGCCCTGAAGGGCGAGATCAAGCAGAGGCTGAAGCTGAAGGACGGCGG
CCACTACGACGCTGAGGTCAAGACCACCTACAAGGCCAAGAAGCCCGTGCAGCTGCCCGGCGCCTACAAC
GTCAACATCAAGTTGGACATCACCTCCCACAACGAGGACTACACCATCGTGGAACAGTACGAACGCGCCG
AGGGCCGCCACTCCACCGGCGGCATGGACGAGCTGTACAAGCTGGAAGTTCTGTTCCAGGGGCCGGGCAG
CAGCCATCACCATCACCATCACAGTGGATAATAGAAGCTTGTCGAGAAGTACTAGAGGATCATAATCAGC
CATACCACATTTGTAGAGGTTTTACTTGCTTTAAAAAACCTCCCACACCTCCCCCTGAACCTGAAACATA
AAATGAATGCAATTGTTGTTGTTAACTTGTTTATTGCAGCTTATAATGGTTACAAATAAAGCAATAGCAT
CACAAATTTCACAAATAAAGCATTTTTTTCACTGCATTCTAGTTGTGGTTTGTCCAAACTCATCAATGTA
TCTTATCATGTCTGGATCTGATCACTGCTTGAGCCTAGGAGATCCGAACCAGATAAGTGAAAGCCTGCAT
CCGCAGATCTTAATTAATAAAACACGATACATTGTTATTAGTACATTTATTAAGCGCTAGATTCTGTGCG
TTGTTGATTTACAGACAATTGTTGTACGTATTTTAATAATTCATTAAATTTATAATCTTTAGGGTGGTAT
GTTAGAGCGAAAATCAAATGATTTTCAGCGTCTTTATATCTGAATTTAAATATTAAATCCTCAATAGATT
TGTAAAATAGGTTTCGATTAGTTTCAAACAAGGGTTGTTTTTCCGAACCGATGGCTGGACTATCTAATGG
ATTTTCGCTCAACGCCACAAAACTTGCCAAATCTTGTAGCAGCAATCTAGCTTTGTCGATATTCGTTTGT
GTTTTGTTTTGTAATAAAGGTTCGACGTCGTTCAAAATATTATGCGCTTTTGTATTTCTTTCATCACTGT
CGTTAGTGTACAATTGACTCGACGTAAACACGTTAAATAACGCTTGGACATATTTAACATCGGGCGTGTT
AGCTTTATTAGGCCGATTATCGTCGTCGTCCCAACCCTCGTCGTTAGAAGTTGCTTCCGAAGACGATTTT
GCCATAGCCACACGACGCCTATTAATTGTGTCGGCTAACACGTCCGCGATCAAATTTGTAGTTGAGCTTT
TTGGGCCTCATGGGCCTTCCGCTCACTGCCCGCTTTCCAGTCGGGAAACCTGTCGTGCCAGCTGCATTAA
CATGGTCATAGCTGTTTCCTTGCGTATTGGGCGCTCTCCGCTTCCTCGCTCACTGACTCGCTGCGCTCGG
TCGTTCGGGTAAAGCCTGGGGTGCCTAATGAGCAAAAGGCCAGCAAAAGGCCAGGAACCGTAAAAAGGCC
GCGTTGCTGGCGTTTTTCCATAGGCTCCGCCCCCCTGACGAGCATCACAAAAATCGACGCTCAAGTCAGA
GGTGGCGAAACCCGACAGGACTATAAAGATACCAGGCGTTTCCCCCTGGAAGCTCCCTCGTGCGCTCTCC
TGTTCCGACCCTGCCGCTTACCGGATACCTGTCCGCCTTTCTCCCTTCGGGAAGCGTGGCGCTTTCTCAT
AGCTCACGCTGTAGGTATCTCAGTTCGGTGTAGGTCGTTCGCTCCAAGCTGGGCTGTGTGCACGAACCCC
CCGTTCAGCCCGACCGCTGCGCCTTATCCGGTAACTATCGTCTTGAGTCCAACCCGGTAAGACACGACTT
ATCGCCACTGGCAGCAGCCACTGGTAACAGGATTAGCAGAGCGAGGTATGTAGGCGGTGCTACAGAGTTC
TTGAAGTGGTGGCCTAACTACGGCTACACTAGAAGAACAGTATTTGGTATCTGCGCTCTGCTGAAGCCAG
TTACCTTCGGAAAAAGAGTTGGTAGCTCTTGATCCGGCAAACAAACCACCGCTGGTAGCGGTGGTTTTTT
TGTTTGCAAGCAGCAGATTACGCGCAGAAAAAAAGGATCTCAAGAAGATCCTTTGATCTTTTCTACGGGG
TCTGACGCTCAGTGGAACGAAAACTCACGTTAAGGGATTTTGGTCATGAGATTATCAAAAAGGATCTTCA
CCTAGATCCTTTTAAATTAAAAATGAAGTTTTAAATCAATCTAAAGTATATATGAGTAAACTTGGTCTGA
CAGTTACCAATGCTTAATCAGTGAGGCACCTATCTCAGCGATCTGTCTATTTCGTTCATCCATAGTTGCC
TGACTCCCCGTCGTGTAGATAACTACGATACGGGAGGGCTTACCATCTGGCCCCAGTGCTGCAATGATAC
CGCGAGAACCACGCTCACCGGCTCCAGATTTATCAGCAATAAACCAGCCAGCCGGAAGGGCCGAGCGCAG
AAGTGGTCCTGCAACTTTATCCGCCTCCATCCAGTCTATTAATTGTTGCCGGGAAGCTAGAGTAAGTAGT
TCGCCAGTTAATAGTTTGCGCAACGTTGTTGCCATTGCTACAGGCATCGTGGTGTCACGCTCGTCGTTTG
GTATGGCTTCATTCAGCTCCGGTTCCCAACGATCAAGGCGAGTTACATGATCCCCCATGTTGTGCAAAAA
AGCGGTTAGCTCCTTCGGTCCTCCGATCGTTGTCAGAAGTAAGTTGGCCGCAGTGTTATCACTCATGGTT
ATGGCAGCACTGCATAATTCTCTTACTGTCATGCCATCCGTAAGATGCTTTTCTGTGACTGGTGAGTACT
CAACCAAGTCATTCTGAGAATAGTGTATGCGGCGACCGAGTTGCTCTTGCCCGGCGTCAATACGGGATAA
TACCGCGCCACATAGCAGAACTTTAAAAGTGCTCATCATTGGAAAACGTTCTTCGGGGCGAAAACTCTCA
AGGATCTTACCGCTGTTGAGATCCAGTTCGATGTAACCCACTCGTGCACCCAACTGATCTTCAGCATCTT
TTACTTTCACCAGCGTTTCTGGGTGAGCAAAAACAGGAAGGCAAAATGCCGCAAAAAAGGGAATAAGGGC
GACACGGAAATGTTGAATACTCATACTCTTCCTTTTTCAATATTATTGAAGCATTTATCAGGGTTATTGT
CTCATGAGCGGATACATATTTGAATGTATTTAGAAAAATAAACAAATAGGGGTTCCGCGCACATTTCCCC
GAAAAGTGCCACCTAAATTGTAAGCGTTAATATTTTGTTAAAATTCGCGTTAAATTTTTGTTAAATCAGC
TCATTTTTTAACCAATAGGCCGAAATCGGCAAAATCCCTTATAAATCAAAAGAATAGACCGAGATAGGGT
TGAGTGGCCGCTACAGGGCGCTCCCATTCGCCATTCAGGCTGCGCAACTGTTGGGAAGGGCGTTTCGGTG
CGGGCCTCTTCGCTATTACGCCAGCTGGCGAAAGGGGGATGTGCTGCAAGGCGATTAAGTTGGGTAACGC
CAGGGTTTTCCCAGTCACGACGTTGTAAAACGACGGCCAGTGAGCGCGACGTAATACGACTCACTATAGG
GCGAATTGGCGGAAGGCCGTCAAGGCCGTGACGTTAAAACTATTAAGCCATCCAATCGACCGTTAGTCGA
ATCAGGACCGCTGGTGCGAGAAGCCGCGAAGTATGGCGAATGCATCGTATAACGTGTGGAGTCCGCTCAT
TAGAGCGTCATGTTTAGACAAGAAAGCTACATATTTAATTGATCCCGATGATTTTATTGATAAATTGACC
CTAACTCCATACACGGTATTCTACAATGGCGGGGTTTTGGTCAAAATTTCCGGACTGCGATTGTACATGC
TGTTAACGGCTCCGCCCACTATTAATGAAATTAAAAATTCCAATTTTAAAAAACGCAGCAAGAGAAACAT
TTGTATGAAAGAATGCGTAGAAGGAAAGAAAAATGTCGTGGACATGCTGAACAACAAGATTAATATGCCT
CCGTGTATAAAAAAAATATTGAACGATTTGAAAGAAAACAATGTACCGCGCGGCGGTATGTACAGGAAGA
GGTTTATACTAAACTGTTACATTGCAAACGTGGTTTCGTGTGCCAAGTGTGAAAACCGATGTTTAATCAA
GGCTCTGACGCATTTCTACAACCACGACTCCAAGTGTGTGGGTGAAGTCATGCATCTTTTAATCAAATCC
CAAGATGTGTATAAACCACCAAACTGCCAAAAAATGAAAACTGTGGACAAGCTCTGTCCGTTTGCTGGCA
ACTGCAAGGGTCTCAATCCTATTTGTAATTATTGAATAATAAAACAATTATAAATGCTAAATTTGTTTTT
TATTAACGATACAAACCAAACGCAACAAGAACATTTGTAGTATTATCTATAATTGAAAACGCGTAGTTAT
AATCGCTGAGGTAATATTTAAAATCATTTTCAAATGATTCACAGTTAATTTGCGACAATATAATTTTATT
TTCACATAAACTAGACGCCTTGTCGTCTTCTTCTTCGTATTCCTTCTCTTTTTCATTTTTCTCCTCATAA
AAATTAACATAGTTATTATCGTATCCATATATGTATCTATCGTATAGAGTAAATTTTTTGTTGTCATAAA
TATATATGTCTTTTTTAATGGGGTGTATAGTACCGCTGCGCATAGTTTTTCTGTAATTTACAACAGTGCT
ATTTTCTGGTAGTTCTTCGGAGTGTGTTGCTTTAATTATTAAATTTATATAATCAATGAATTTGGGATCG
TCGGTTTTGTACAATATGTTGCCGGCATAGTACGCAGCTTCTTCTAGTTCAATTACACCATTTTTTAGCA
GCACCGGATTAACATAACTTTCCAAAATGTTGTACGAACCGTTAAACAAAAACAGTTCACCTCCCTTTTC
TATACTATTGTCTGCGAGCAGTTGTTTGTTGTTAAAAATAACAGCCATTGTAATGAGACGCACAAACTAA
TATCACAAGCTGCCACCATTTTGTTCGCCCAGGACTCTAGCTATAGTTCTAGTGGTTGGCTACGTATACT
CCGGAATATTAATAGATCATGGAGATAATTAAAATGATAACCATCTCGCAAATAAATAAGTATTTTACTG
TTTTCGTAACAGTTTTGTAATAAAAAAACCTATAAAT
Features (pLannotate 1.2.2; 18 found; start..end, strand, type, name):
     54..1154    +  CDS            MBP: maltose binding protein from E. coli; malE (mutated); This version of the gene does not encode a signal sequence, so MBP will remain in the cytosol.
   1341..1643    +  CDS            ccdB: CCDB_ECOLI - Also known as G, letB, letD. Experimental evidence at protein level: Swiss-Prot protein existence level 1. Toxic component of a type II toxin-antitoxin (TA) system, functioning in plasmid maintainence. Responsible for the post- segregational killing (PSK) of plasmid-free cells, also referred to as a plasmid addiction system. Half-life of over 2 hours. Cell killing by CcdB is accompanied by filamentation, defects in chromosome and plasmid segregation, defects in cell division, formation of anucleate cells, decreased DNA synthesis and plasmid loss. Interferes with the activity of DN
   1714..2421    +  CDS            mCherry: mCherry is a basic (constitutively fluorescent) red fluorescent protein published in 2004, derived from Discosoma sp.. It is reported to be a very rapidly-maturing monomer with low acid sensitivity.
   2455..2472    +  CDS            7xHis (fragment): 6xHis affinity tag
   2508..2591    +  CDS            large T antigen (fragment): large T antigen from SV40 (simian virus 40)
   2614..2748    +  polyA_signal   SV40 poly(A) signal: SV40 polyadenylation signal
   2821..3193    +  3'UTR          polyhedrin 3' UTR: 3' UTR from the Autographa californica nucleopolyhedrovirus polyhedrin gene (Suzuki et al., 2006)
   3453..3500    -  CDS            lacI (fragment): lac repressor; lacI; The lac repressor binds to the lac operator to inhibit transcription in E. coli. This inhibition can be relieved by adding lactose or isopropyl-β-D-thiogalactopyranoside (IPTG).
   3537..3577    -  rep_origin     RSF ori (fragment): Plasmids containing the RSF 1030 origin of replication can be propagated in E. coli cells that contain additional plasmids with compatible origins.
   3655..4243    -  rep_origin     ori: high-copy-number ColE1/pMB1/pBR322/pUC origin of replication
   4414..5274    -  CDS            AmpR: β-lactamase; bla; confers resistance to ampicillin, carbenicillin, and related antibiotics
   5275..5379    -  promoter       AmpR promoter: bla
   5405..5536    -  rep_origin     M13 ori (fragment): M13 bacteriophage origin of replication; arrow indicates direction of (+) strand synthesis
   5557..5713    -  CDS            lacZα (fragment): LacZα fragment of β-galactosidase; lacZ fragment
   5722..5740    +  promoter       T7 promoter: promoter for bacteriophage T7 RNA polymerase
   5843..6472    +  CDS            LEF-2: LEF2_NPVAC - Experimental evidence at protein level: Swiss-Prot protein existence level 1. Plays an essential role in viral DNA replication. Does not seem to participate in the initiation step but is rather important for the amplification of DNA. Also required for expression from the vp39 and polh promoters. From Autographa californica nuclear polyhedrosis virus (AcMNPV).
   6513..7118    +  CDS            ORF603: baculovirus ORF603 protein
   7226..7317    +  promoter       polyhedrin promoter: polh from Autographa californica; promoter for the baculovirus polyhedrin gene
