[The description below was written by a language model from this plasmid's Addgene catalogue record and pLannotate feature annotations shown in this document.]
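Description:
pOCC240 is a baculovirus transfer (shuttle) vector built on the pOET1 backbone and belonging to the FlexiBAC system. It is intended for generating recombinant baculovirus with the FlashBac bacmid and then producing protein in insect cells. In E. coli it replicates from a high-copy ColE1/pUC-type origin and is selected through the ampicillin resistance gene (bla). Because it carries the toxic ccdB gene, the empty vector is kept in the ccdB-tolerant strain DB3.1. The annotated LEF-2 and ORF603 sequences upstream of the expression cassette are AcMNPV sequences of the kind that flank the polyhedrin locus, and together with the polyhedrin 3' region downstream they presumably provide homology for recombination into the viral genome. The two sequence records (about 7.3 kb, differing by one nucleotide and in their start point) carry the same set of features. Short lacI, RSF ori, M13 ori, lacZα and T7 promoter matches are backbone remnants.

The payload is a cloning cassette driven by the very late polyhedrin (polH) promoter and followed by an SV40 polyadenylation signal and polyhedrin 3' UTR. It is arranged as MBP, a 3C protease site, NotI, ccdB, AscI, a TEV protease site, mCherry, a second 3C site, HIS6 and a stop codon. The MBP lacks a signal sequence and so stays cytosolic. A gene of interest is inserted between NotI and AscI, displacing ccdB, so that in ordinary E. coli strains only recombinant clones survive. The resulting fusion protein has an N-terminal MBP tag for solubility and amylose affinity purification, a C-terminal mCherry for tracking expression by red fluorescence, and a terminal His tag for metal-affinity purification. 3C protease removes MBP and the His tag, while TEV removes mCherry along with the tag downstream of it, allowing stepwise proteolytic processing of the purified protein.
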