Addgene plasmid #118895: pOCC240
Purpose: shuttle vector for baculovirus production, using FlashBac bacmid; for rec. protein with N-terminal MBP tag, cleavable with 3C and C-terminal mCherry, cleavable with TEV and HIS6, cleavable with 3C
Depositing lab: Marc Bickle & PEPC MPI CBG. Depositing organization: Max Planck Institute of Molecular Cell Biology and Genetics. Publication: FlexiBAC: a versatile, open-source baculovirus vector system for protein expression, secretion, and proteolytic processing. Lemaitre RP, Bogdanova A, Borgonovo B, Woodruff JB, Drechsel DN. BMC Biotechnol. 2019 Mar 29;19(1):20. doi: 10.1186/s12896-019-0512-z. PubMed 30925874.
Backbone
  Vector backbone: pOET1
  Backbone size w/o insert (bp): 4900
  Vector type: Insect Expression
Growth in bacteria
  Bacterial resistance: Ampicillin, 100 μg/mL
  Growth temperature: 37°C
  Growth strain: DB3.1
  Copy number: High Copy
Gene/Insert
  Gene/Insert name: NcoI-MBP-3C-NotI-ccdB-AscI-TEV-mCherry-3C-HIS6-stop-HindIII cassette
  Promoter: polH
  Tag / fusion protein: MBP, cleavable with 3C protease (N terminal on backbone); mCherry, cleavable with TEV protease; HIS6, cleavable with 3C protease (C terminal on backbone)
  Cloning method: Restriction Enzyme; 5′ cloning site NotI (unknown if destroyed); 3′ cloning site AscI (unknown if destroyed)
Terms and licenses: Academic/Nonprofit Terms; Industry Terms: Not Available to Industry
How to cite: pOCC240 was a gift from Marc Bickle & PEPC MPI CBG (Addgene plasmid # 118895 ; http://n2t.net/addgene:118895 ; RRID:Addgene_118895)
